Addgene plasmid #103219: LSB-hsa-miR-132-3p
Purpose: Used to sense miRNA activity using fluorescence based tools. hsa-miR-132-3p target in 3' UTR of of mKate. miRNA activity can be measured by the repression of mKate2 relative to EBFP2 fluorescent proteins . Plasmid is inherently unstable; please see Depositor Comments
Depositing lab: Ron Weiss. Depositing organization: Massachusetts Institute of Technology. Publication: A mixed antagonistic/synergistic miRNA repression model enables accurate predictions of multi-input miRNA sensor activity. Gam JJ, Babb J, Weiss R. Nat Commun. 2018 Jun 22;9(1):2430. doi: 10.1038/s41467-018-04575-0. PubMed 29934631.
Backbone
  Vector backbone: Low Sensor Backbone (LSB)
  Vector type: Mammalian Expression, Synthetic Biology
Growth in bacteria
  Bacterial resistance: Ampicillin and Kanamycin, 100 & 50 μg/mL
  Growth temperature: 30°C
  Growth strain: NEB Stable
  Copy number: High Copy
Gene/Insert
  Gene/Insert name: hsa-miR-132-3p target
  Species: H. sapiens (human)
  Entrez Gene: MIR132 (a.k.a. MIRN132, miRNA132, mir-132)
  Promoter: EF-1a
  Cloning method: Gibson Cloning
Terms and licenses: Academic/Nonprofit Terms; Industry Terms: Not Available to Industry
Depositor comments: Please note that this plasmid is inherently unstable due to a repeating poly A element. We recommend performing a diagnostic digest on multiple colonies upon receipt. The depositors would like to note the presence of several discrepancies between the depositor sequence and physical plasmid sequence. In particular, the sequences upstream and downstream of the puromycin coding region have 10 bp insertions which do not affect the ability to perform puromycin selection. The sequences for those regions within the physical plasmids are as follows: Upstream of Puro: GAATTCGACCGCCTGTCTCAAGGTGCCACC; Downstream of Puro: GCTTTGAGACTACGCGTGAATTCACTCCTC.
How to cite: LSB-hsa-miR-132-3p was a gift from Ron Weiss (Addgene plasmid # 103219 ; http://n2t.net/addgene:103219 ; RRID:Addgene_103219)
