[The description below was written by a language model from this plasmid's Addgene catalogue record and pLannotate feature annotations shown in this document.]
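Description:
LSB-hsa-miR-132-3p is a mammalian expression plasmid of about 11 kb, built on the Low Sensor Backbone (LSB), that reports microRNA activity through a two-colour fluorescence readout. It replicates in E. coli from a high-copy ColE1/pUC-type origin and carries both an ampicillin (β-lactamase) and a kanamycin (aminoglycoside phosphotransferase) resistance gene, with both antibiotics listed for selection. A puromycin N-acetyltransferase coding sequence followed by a rabbit β-globin poly(A) signal provides selection in mammalian cells. No promoter for it is annotated in the feature table.

The payload consists of two parallel transcription units. Each is driven by a human EF-1α core promoter with its intron A, is flanked by Gateway attB4/attB1/attB2 scars that reflect modular assembly, and ends in a β-globin 3' region and poly(A) signal. The first unit encodes the red fluorescent protein mKate2 and, according to the catalogue entry, carries a target site for human miR-132-3p in its 3' UTR. This site is not separately annotated in the feature table, but it would fall in the unannotated stretch between the mKate2 cassette and its polyadenylation region. The second unit encodes the blue protein EBFP2 without a miRNA target and serves as an internal reference for plasmid dose and expression. When miR-132-3p is active in a transfected cell, it represses mKate2 but not EBFP2, so the red-to-blue ratio measures miRNA activity.

The depositor notes that the repeated poly(A) elements make the plasmid inherently unstable. They also report small discrepancies between the deposited sequence and the physical plasmid, including 10 bp insertions on either side of the puromycin coding region, which do not affect puromycin selection.
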