Features (pLannotate 1.2.2; 28 found; start..end, strand, type, name):
     87..675     -  rep_origin     ori: high-copy-number ColE1/pMB1/pBR322/pUC origin of replication
    846..1706    -  CDS            AmpR: β-lactamase; bla; confers resistance to ampicillin, carbenicillin, and related antibiotics
   1707..1778    -  promoter       AmpR promoter: bla
   1857..2456    +  CDS            PuroR: puromycin N-acetyltransferase; pac from Streptomyces alboniger; confers resistance to puromycin
   2461..2541    +  CDS            HBB (fragment): HBB_PONPY - Experimental evidence at transcript level: Swiss-Prot protein existence level 2. Involved in oxygen transport from the lung to the various peripheral tissues. From Pongo pygmaeus (Bornean orangutan).
   2612..2667    +  polyA_signal   β-globin poly(A) signal: rabbit β-globin polyadenylation signal (Gil and Proudfoot, 1987)
   3646..3666    +  protein_bind   attB4: mutant version of attB; core recombination site for the Gateway® BP reaction BP Clonase™
   3734..3945    +  promoter       EF-1α core promoter: core promoter for human elongation factor EF-1α
   3946..4884    +  intron         EF-1α intron A: intron upstream of the start codon of human EF-1α
   4911..4931    +  protein_bind   attB1: mutant version of attB; core recombination site for the Gateway® BP reaction BP Clonase™
   4951..5646    +  CDS            mKate2: mKate2 is a basic (constitutively fluorescent) red fluorescent protein published in 2009, derived from Entacmaea quadricolor. It is reported to be a rapidly-maturing monomer with moderate acid sensitivity.
   5666..5690    -  protein_bind   attB2: mutant version of attB; recombination site for the Gateway® BP reaction BP Clonase™
   5834..5908    +  CDS            HBB (fragment): HBB_PONPY - Experimental evidence at transcript level: Swiss-Prot protein existence level 2. Involved in oxygen transport from the lung to the various peripheral tissues. From Pongo pygmaeus (Bornean orangutan).
   5979..6034    +  polyA_signal   β-globin poly(A) signal: rabbit β-globin polyadenylation signal (Gil and Proudfoot, 1987)
   6418..6443    +  misc_feature   SA: splice acceptor site
   7115..7135    +  protein_bind   attB4: mutant version of attB; core recombination site for the Gateway® BP reaction BP Clonase™
   7203..7414    +  promoter       EF-1α core promoter: core promoter for human elongation factor EF-1α
   7415..8353    +  intron         EF-1α intron A: intron upstream of the start codon of human EF-1α
   8380..8400    +  protein_bind   attB1: mutant version of attB; core recombination site for the Gateway® BP reaction BP Clonase™
   8411..9127    +  CDS            EBFP2: EBFP2 is a basic (constitutively fluorescent) blue fluorescent protein published in 2007, derived from Aequorea victoria. It is reported to be a rapidly-maturing monomer with moderate acid sensitivity.
   9135..9159    -  protein_bind   attB2: mutant version of attB; recombination site for the Gateway® BP reaction BP Clonase™
   9163..9243    +  CDS            HBB (fragment): HBB_PONPY - Experimental evidence at transcript level: Swiss-Prot protein existence level 2. Involved in oxygen transport from the lung to the various peripheral tissues. From Pongo pygmaeus (Bornean orangutan).
   9314..9369    +  polyA_signal   β-globin poly(A) signal: rabbit β-globin polyadenylation signal (Gil and Proudfoot, 1987)
   9752..9774    -  protein_bind   lac operator (fragment): The lac repressor binds to the lac operator to inhibit transcription in E. coli. This inhibition can be relieved by adding lactose or isopropyl-β-D-thiogalactopyranoside (IPTG). lac repressor encoded by lacI
   9778..9808    -  promoter       lac promoter: promoter for the E. coli lac operon
   9823..9844    -  protein_bind   CAP binding site: CAP binding activates transcription in the presence of cAMP. E. coli catabolite activator protein
   9857..9896    -  CDS            lacI (fragment): lac repressor; lacI; The lac repressor binds to the lac operator to inhibit transcription in E. coli. This inhibition can be relieved by adding lactose or isopropyl-β-D-thiogalactopyranoside (IPTG).
  10069..10878   +  CDS            KanR: aminoglycoside phosphotransferase; aph(3')-Ia; confers resistance to kanamycin in bacteria or G418 (Geneticin®) in eukaryotes
>Addgene plasmid #103219 | LSB-hsa-miR-132-3p | depositor full sequence | sequence record 195487 | Full Sequence
AATTGAGGGGATAACGCAGGAAAGAACATGTGAGCAAAAGGCCAGCAAAAGGCCAGGAACCGTAAAAAGG
CCGCGTTGCTGGCGTTTTTCCATAGGCTCCGCCCCCCTGACGAGCATCACAAAAATCGACGCTCAAGTCA
GAGGTGGCGAAACCCGACAGGACTATAAAGATACCAGGCGTTTCCCCCTGGAAGCTCCCTCGTGCGCTCT
CCTGTTCCGACCCTGCCGCTTACCGGATACCTGTCCGCCTTTCTCCCTTCGGGAAGCGTGGCGCTTTCTC
ATAGCTCACGCTGTAGGTATCTCAGTTCGGTGTAGGTCGTTCGCTCCAAGCTGGGCTGTGTGCACGAACC
CCCCGTTCAGCCCGACCGCTGCGCCTTATCCGGTAACTATCGTCTTGAGTCCAACCCGGTAAGACACGAC
TTATCGCCACTGGCAGCAGCCACTGGTAACAGGATTAGCAGAGCGAGGTATGTAGGCGGTGCTACAGAGT
TCTTGAAGTGGTGGCCTAACTACGGCTACACTAGAAGAACAGTATTTGGTATCTGCGCTCTGCTGAAGCC
AGTTACCTTCGGAAAAAGAGTTGGTAGCTCTTGATCCGGCAAACAAACCACCGCTGGTAGCGGTGGTTTT
TTTGTTTGCAAGCAGCAGATTACGCGCAGAAAAAAAGGATCTCAAGAAGATCCTTTGATCTTTTCTACGG
GGTCTGACGCTCAGTGGAACGAAAACTCACGTTAAGGGATTTTGGTCATGAGATTATCAAAAAGGATCTT
CACCTAGATCCTTTTAAATTAAAAATGAAGTTTTAAATCAATCTAAAGTATATATGAGTAAACTTGGTCT
GACAGTTACCAATGCTTAATCAGTGAGGCACCTATCTCAGCGATCTGTCTATTTCGTTCATCCATAGTTG
CCTGACTCCCCGTCGTGTAGATAACTACGATACGGGAGGGCTTACCATCTGGCCCCAGTGCTGCAATGAT
ACCGCGAGAACCACGCTCACCGGCTCCAGATTTATCAGCAATAAACCAGCCAGCCGGAAGGGCCGAGCGC
AGAAGTGGTCCTGCAACTTTATCCGCCTCCATCCAGTCTATTAATTGTTGCCGGGAAGCTAGAGTAAGTA
GTTCGCCAGTTAATAGTTTGCGCAACGTTGTTGCCATTGCTACAGGCATCGTGGTGTCACGCTCGTCGTT
TGGTATGGCTTCATTCAGCTCCGGTTCCCAACGATCAAGGCGAGTTACATGATCCCCCATGTTGTGCAAA
AAAGCGGTTAGCTCCTTCGGTCCTCCGATCGTTGTCAGAAGTAAGTTGGCCGCAGTGTTATCACTCATGG
TTATGGCAGCACTGCATAATTCTCTTACTGTCATGCCATCCGTAAGATGCTTTTCTGTGACTGGTGAGTA
CTCAACCAAGTCATTCTGAGAATAGTGTATGCGGCGACCGAGTTGCTCTTGCCCGGCGTCAATACGGGAT
AATACCGCGCCACATAGCAGAACTTTAAAAGTGCTCATCATTGGAAAACGTTCTTCGGGGCGAAAACTCT
CAAGGATCTTACCGCTGTTGAGATCCAGTTCGATGTAACCCACTCGTGCACCCAACTGATCTTCAGCATC
TTTTACTTTCACCAGCGTTTCTGGGTGAGCAAAAACAGGAAGGCAAAATGCCGCAAAAAAGGGAATAAGG
GCGACACGGAAATGTTGAATACTCATACTCTTCCTTTTTCAATATTATTGAAGCATTTATCAGGGTTATT
GTCTCATGAGCGGATACATATTTGAATGTAGCTCCGAATTTCTCGAGGGCTTGTCGACGACGGCGGTCTC
CGTCGTCAGGATCATGAATTCGACCCGCCTGCCACCATGACCGAGTACAAGCCCACGGTGCGCCTCGCCA
CCCGCGACGACGTCCCCCGGGCCGTACGCACCCTCGCCGCCGCGTTCGCCGACTACCCCGCCACGCGCCA
CACCGTCGACCCGGACCGCCACATCGAGCGGGTCACCGAGCTGCAAGAACTCTTCCTCACGCGCGTCGGG
CTCGACATCGGCAAGGTGTGGGTCGCGGACGACGGCGCCGCGGTGGCGGTCTGGACCACGCCGGAGAGCG
TCGAAGCGGGGGCGGTGTTCGCCGAGATCGGCCCGCGCATGGCCGAGTTGAGCGGTTCCCGGCTGGCCGC
GCAGCAACAGATGGAAGGCCTCCTGGCGCCGCACCGGCCCAAGGAGCCCGCGTGGTTCCTGGCCACCGTC
GGCGTCTCGCCCGACCACCAGGGCAAGGGTCTGGGCAGCGCCGTCGTGCTCCCCGGAGTGGAGGCGGCCG
AGCGCGCCGGGGTGCCCGCCTTCCTGGAGACATCCGCGCCCCGCAACCTCCCCTTCTACGAGCGGCTCGG
CTTCACCGTCACCGCCGACGTCGAGGTGCCCGAAGGACCGCGCACCTGGTGCATGACCCGCAAGCCCGGT
GCCTGATACGCGTGAATTCACTCCTCAGGTGCAGGCTGCCTATCAGAAGGTGGTGGCTGGTGTGGCCAAT
GCCCTGGCTCACAAATACCACTGAGATCTTTTTCCCTCTGCCAAAAATTATGGGGACATCATGAAGCCCC
TTGAGCATCTGACTTCTGGCTAATAAAGGAAATTTATTTTCATTGCAATAGTGTGTTGGAATTTTTTGTG
TCTCTCACTCGGAAGGACATATGGGAGGGCAAATCATTTAAAACATCAGAATGAGTATTTGGTTTAGAGT
TTGGCAACATATGCCCATATGCTGGCTGCCATGAACAAAGGTTGGCTATAAAGAGGTCATCAGTATATGA
AACAGCCCCCTGCTGTCCATTCCTTATTCCATAGAAAAGCCTTGACTTGAGGTTAGATTTTTTTTATATT
TTGTTTTGTGTTATTTTTTTCTTTAACATCCCTAAAATTTTCCTTACATGTTTTACTAGCCAGATTTTTC
CTCCTCTCCTGACTACTCCCAGTCATAGCTGTCCCTCTTCTCTTATGGAGATCCCTCGACCTGCAGCCCA
AGCTTGAATTCTCTAGAATTACCCTGTTATCCCTATGCTTGGTTTACCGAGCTCTTATTGGTTTTCAAAC
TTCATTGACTGTGCCCAACGCGCCTGGGAGCTCACGGGGACAGCCCCCCCCCAAAGCCCCCAGGGATGTA
ATTACGTCCCTCCCCCGCTAGGGGGCAGCAGCGAGCCGCCCGGGGCTCCGCTCCGGTCCGGCGCTCCCCC
CGCATCCCCGAGCCGGCAGCGTGCGGGGACAGCCCGGGCACGGGGAAGGTGGCACGGGATCGCTTTCCTC
TGAACGCTTCTCGCTGCTCTTTGAGCCTGCAGACACCTGGGGGGATACGGGGAAAAAGCTAGGCTGAAAG
ACCGGTTCTTAGAATGACACGCGCCTGGGAGCTCACGGGGACAGCCCCCCCCCAAAGCCCCCAGGGATGT
AATTACGTCCCTCCCCCGCTAGGGGGCAGCAGCGAGCCGCCCGGGGCTCCGCTCCGGTCCGGCGCTCCCC
CCGCATCCCCGAGCCGGCAGCGTGCGGGGACAGCCCGGGCACGGGGAAGGTGGCACGGGATCGCTTTCCT
CTGAACGCTTCTCGCTGCTCTTTGAGCCTGCAGACACCTGGGGGGATACGGGGAAAAAGCTAACTTCTGA
GACGACAACTTTGTATAGAAAAGTTGGCTCCGAATTCGCCCTTGACAGCAGAGATCCAGTTTGGTTAATT
AATTGGCTCCGGTGCCCGTCAGTGGGCAGAGCGCACATCGCCCACAGTCCCCGAGAAGTTGTGGGGAGGG
GTCGGCAATTGAACCGGTGCCTAGAGAAGGTGGCGCGGGGTAAACTGGGAAAGTGATGTCGTGTACTGGC
TCCGCCTTTTTCCCGAGGGTGGGGGAGAACCGTATATAAGTGCAGTAGTCGCCGTGAACGTTCTTTTTCG
CAACGGGTTTGCCGCCAGAACACAGGTAAGTGCCGTGTGTGGTTCCCGCGGGCCTGGCCTCTTTACGGGT
TATGGCCCTTGCGTGCCTTGAATTACTTCCACCTGGCTGCAGTACGTGATTCTTGATCCCGAGCTTCGGG
TTGGAAGTGGGTGGGAGAGTTCGAGGCCTTGCGCTTAAGGAGCCCCTTCGCCTCGTGCTTGAGTTGAGGC
CTGGCCTGGGCGCTGGGGCCGCCGCGTGCGAATCTGGTGGCACCTTCGCGCCTGTCTCGCTGCTTTCGAT
AAGTCTCTAGCCATTTAAAATTTTTGATGACCTGCTGCGACGCTTTTTTTCTGGCAAGATAGTCTTGTAA
ATGCGGGCCAAGATCTGCACACTGGTATTTCGGTTTTTGGGGCCGCGGGCGGCGACGGGGCCCGTGCGTC
CCAGCGCACATGTTCGGCGAGGCGGGGCCTGCGAGCGCGGCCACCGAGAATCGGACGGGGGTAGTCTCAA
GCTGGCCGGCCTGCTCTGGTGCCTGGCCTCGCGCCGCCGTGTATCGCCCCGCCCTGGGCGGCAAGGCTGG
CCCGGTCGGCACCAGTTGCGTGAGCGGAAAGATGGCCGCTTCCCGGCCCTGCTGCAGGGAGCTCAAAATG
GAGGACGCGGCGCTCGGGAGAGCGGGCGGGTGAGTCACCCACACAAAGGAAAAGGGCCTTTCCGTCCTCA
GCCGTCGCTTCATGTGACTCCACGGAGTACCGGGCGCCGTCCAGGCACCTCGATTAGTTCTCGAGCTTTT
GGAGTACGTCGTCTTTAGGTTGGGGGGAGGGGTTTTATGCGATGGAGTTTCCCCACACTGAGTGGGTGGA
GACTGAAGTTAGGCCAGCTTGGCACTTGATGTAATTCTCCTTGGAATTTGCCCTTTTTGAGTTTGGATCT
TGGTTCATTCTCAAGCCTCAGACAGTGGTTCAAAGTTTTTTTCTTCCATTTCAGGTGTCGTGAGAAGGGC
GAATTCGACCCAAGTTTGTACAAAAAAGCAGGCTGGATCCAGGTGCCACCATGGTGAGCGAGCTGATTAA
GGAGAACATGCACATGAAGCTGTACATGGAGGGCACCGTGAACAACCACCACTTCAAGTGCACATCCGAG
GGCGAAGGCAAGCCCTACGAGGGCACCCAGACCATGAGAATCAAGGCGGTCGAGGGCGGCCCTCTCCCCT
TCGCCTTCGACATCCTGGCTACCAGCTTCATGTACGGCAGCAAAACCTTCATCAACCACACCCAGGGCAT
CCCCGACTTCTTTAAGCAGTCCTTCCCCGAGGGCTTCACATGGGAGAGAGTCACCACATACGAAGATGGG
GGCGTGCTGACCGCTACCCAGGACACCAGCCTCCAGGACGGCTGCCTCATCTACAACGTCAAGATCAGAG
GGGTGAACTTCCCATCCAACGGCCCTGTGATGCAGAAGAAAACACTCGGCTGGGAGGCCTCCACCGAGAC
ACTGTACCCCGCTGACGGCGGCCTGGAAGGCAGAGCCGACATGGCCCTGAAGCTCGTGGGCGGGGGCCAC
CTGATCTGCAACCTTAAGACCACATACAGATCCAAGAAACCCGCTAAGAACCTCAAGATGCCCGGCGTCT
ACTATGTGGACAGGAGACTGGAAAGAATCAAGGAGGCCGACAAAGAGACATACGTCGAGCAGCACGAGGT
GGCTGTGGCCAGATACTGCGACCTCCCTAGCAAACTGGGGCACAAACTTAATTGAGAATTCTACCACCCA
GCTTTCTTGTACAAAGTGGTACGTCTCAAGACCAGAGGTCTCTGCTTATAGCGATCGACCATGGCTGTAG
ACTGTTACGACCATGGCTGTAGACTGTTACGACCATGGCTGTAGACTGTTACGACCATGGCTGTAGACTG
TTACAACCAGAAGAGACCTGTGCTTCACTCCTCAGGTGCAGGCTGCCTATCAGAAGGTGGTGGCTGGTGT
GGCCAATGCCCTGGCTCACAAATACCACTGAGATCTTTTTCCCTCTGCCAAAAATTATGGGGACATCATG
AAGCCCCTTGAGCATCTGACTTCTGGCTAATAAAGGAAATTTATTTTCATTGCAATAGTGTGTTGGAATT
TTTTGTGTCTCTCACTCGGAAGGACATATGGGAGGGCAAATCATTTAAAACATCAGAATGAGTATTTGGT
TTAGAGTTTGGCAACATATGCCCATATGCTGGCTGCCATGAACAAAGGTTGGCTATAAAGAGGTCATCAG
TATATGAAACAGCCCCCTGCTGTCCATTCCTTATTCCATAGAAAAGCCTTGACTTGAGGTTAGATTTTTT
TTATATTTTGTTTTGTGTTATTTTTTTCTTTAACATCCCTAAAATTTTCCTTACATGTTTTACTAGCCAG
ATTTTTCCTCCTCTCCTGACTACTCCCAGTCATAGCTGTCCCTCTTCTCTTATGGAGATCCCGAGCGGTG
CGTTTTTATGCTTGTAGTATTGTATAATGTTTTTAAGATCCAAGCTTCTGACCTCTTCTCTTCCTCCCAC
AGGGCCTCGAGACAATTGCATCGATGGTACCAGTGAAAGTCTGCAATGAATTCGAGTTGGCGCGCCTGTC
ATTCTAAATCTCTCTTTCAGCCTAAAGCTTTTTCCCCGTATCCCCCCAGGTGTCTGCAGGCTCAAAGAGC
AGCGAGAAGCGTTCAGAGGAAAGCGATCCCGTGCCACCTTCCCCGTGCCCGGGCTGTCCCCGCACGCTGC
CGGCTCGGGGATGCGGGGGGAGCGCCGGACCGGAGCGGAGCCCCGGGCGGCTCGCTGCTGCCCCCTAGCG
GGGGAGGGACGTAATTACATCCCTGGGGGCTTTGGGAGGGGGCTGTCCCCGTGAGCTCCCAGGCGCGCCT
GTCATTCTAAATCTCTCTTTCAGCCTAAAGCTTTTTCCCCGTATCCCCCCAGGTGTCTGCAGGCTCAAAG
AGCAGCGAGAAGCGTTCAGAGGAAAGCGATCCCGTGCCACCTTCCCCGTGCCCGGGCTGTCCCCGCACGC
TGCCGGCTCGGGGATGCGGGGGGAGCGCCGGACCGGAGCGGAGCCCCGGGCGGCTCGCTGCTGCCCCCTA
GCGGGGGAGGGACGTAATTACATCCCTGGGGGCTTTGGGGGGGGGCTGTCCCCGTGAGCTCCCAGGCGCG
CCAACTCGGTACCGTATCGATGTCGACGTTAACGCTAGTGATATCAACTTTGTATAGAAAAGTTGGCTCC
GAATTCGCCCTTGACAGCAGAGATCCAGTTTGGTTAATTAATTGGCTCCGGTGCCCGTCAGTGGGCAGAG
CGCACATCGCCCACAGTCCCCGAGAAGTTGTGGGGAGGGGTCGGCAATTGAACCGGTGCCTAGAGAAGGT
GGCGCGGGGTAAACTGGGAAAGTGATGTCGTGTACTGGCTCCGCCTTTTTCCCGAGGGTGGGGGAGAACC
GTATATAAGTGCAGTAGTCGCCGTGAACGTTCTTTTTCGCAACGGGTTTGCCGCCAGAACACAGGTAAGT
GCCGTGTGTGGTTCCCGCGGGCCTGGCCTCTTTACGGGTTATGGCCCTTGCGTGCCTTGAATTACTTCCA
CCTGGCTGCAGTACGTGATTCTTGATCCCGAGCTTCGGGTTGGAAGTGGGTGGGAGAGTTCGAGGCCTTG
CGCTTAAGGAGCCCCTTCGCCTCGTGCTTGAGTTGAGGCCTGGCCTGGGCGCTGGGGCCGCCGCGTGCGA
ATCTGGTGGCACCTTCGCGCCTGTCTCGCTGCTTTCGATAAGTCTCTAGCCATTTAAAATTTTTGATGAC
CTGCTGCGACGCTTTTTTTCTGGCAAGATAGTCTTGTAAATGCGGGCCAAGATCTGCACACTGGTATTTC
GGTTTTTGGGGCCGCGGGCGGCGACGGGGCCCGTGCGTCCCAGCGCACATGTTCGGCGAGGCGGGGCCTG
CGAGCGCGGCCACCGAGAATCGGACGGGGGTAGTCTCAAGCTGGCCGGCCTGCTCTGGTGCCTGGCCTCG
CGCCGCCGTGTATCGCCCCGCCCTGGGCGGCAAGGCTGGCCCGGTCGGCACCAGTTGCGTGAGCGGAAAG
ATGGCCGCTTCCCGGCCCTGCTGCAGGGAGCTCAAAATGGAGGACGCGGCGCTCGGGAGAGCGGGCGGGT
GAGTCACCCACACAAAGGAAAAGGGCCTTTCCGTCCTCAGCCGTCGCTTCATGTGACTCCACGGAGTACC
GGGCGCCGTCCAGGCACCTCGATTAGTTCTCGAGCTTTTGGAGTACGTCGTCTTTAGGTTGGGGGGAGGG
GTTTTATGCGATGGAGTTTCCCCACACTGAGTGGGTGGAGACTGAAGTTAGGCCAGCTTGGCACTTGATG
TAATTCTCCTTGGAATTTGCCCTTTTTGAGTTTGGATCTTGGTTCATTCTCAAGCCTCAGACAGTGGTTC
AAAGTTTTTTTCTTCCATTTCAGGTGTCGTGAGAAGGGCGAATTCGACCCAAGTTTGTACAAAAAAGCAG
GCTCGCCACCATGGTGAGCAAGGGCGAGGAGCTGTTCACCGGGGTGGTGCCCATCCTGGTCGAGCTGGAC
GGCGACGTAAACGGCCACAAGTTCAGCGTGAGGGGCGAGGGCGAGGGCGATGCCACCAACGGCAAGCTGA
CCCTGAAGTTCATCTGCACCACCGGCAAGCTGCCCGTGCCCTGGCCCACCCTCGTGACCACCCTGAGCCA
CGGCGTGCAGTGCTTCGCCCGCTACCCCGACCACATGAAGCAGCACGACTTCTTCAAGTCCGCCATGCCC
GAAGGCTACGTCCAGGAGCGCACCATCTTCTTCAAGGACGACGGCACCTACAAGACCCGCGCCGAGGTGA
AGTTCGAGGGCGACACCCTAGTGAACCGCATCGAGCTGAAGGGCGTCGACTTCAAGGAGGACGGCAACAT
CCTGGGGCACAAGCTGGAGTACAACTTCAACAGCCACAACATCTATATCATGGCCGTCAAGCAGAAGAAC
GGCATCAAGGTGAACTTCAAGATCCGCCACAACGTGGAGGACGGCAGCGTGCAGCTCGCCGACCACTACC
AGCAGAACACCCCCATCGGCGACGGCCCCGTGCTGCTGCCCGACAGCCACTACCTGAGCACCCAGTCCGT
GCTGAGCAAAGACCCCAACGAGAAGCGCGATCACATGGTCCTGCTGGAGTTCCGCACCGCCGCCGGGATC
ACTCTCGGCATGGACGAGCTGTACAAGTAATACCACCCAGCTTTCTTGTACAAAGTGGTACGCGTGAATT
CACTCCTCAGGTGCAGGCTGCCTATCAGAAGGTGGTGGCTGGTGTGGCCAATGCCCTGGCTCACAAATAC
CACTGAGATCTTTTTCCCTCTGCCAAAAATTATGGGGACATCATGAAGCCCCTTGAGCATCTGACTTCTG
GCTAATAAAGGAAATTTATTTTCATTGCAATAGTGTGTTGGAATTTTTTGTGTCTCTCACTCGGAAGGAC
ATATGGGAGGGCAAATCATTTAAAACATCAGAATGAGTATTTGGTTTAGAGTTTGGCAACATATGCCCAT
ATGCTGGCTGCCATGAACAAAGGTTGGCTATAAAGAGGTCATCAGTATATGAAACAGCCCCCTGCTGTCC
ATTCCTTATTCCATAGAAAAGCCTTGACTTGAGGTTAGATTTTTTTTATATTTTGTTTTGTGTTATTTTT
TTCTTTAACATCCCTAAAATTTTCCTTACATGTTTTACTAGCCAGATTTTTCCTCCTCTCCTGACTACTC
CCAGTCATAGCTGTCCCTCTTCTCTTATGGAGATCCCTCGACCTGCAGCCCAAGCTTGGCGTAATCATGG
TCATAGCTGTTTCCTGTGTGAAATTGTTATCCGCTCACAATTCCACACAACATACGAGCCGGAAGCATAA
AGTGTAAAGCCTGGGGTGCCTAATGAGTGAGCTAACTCACATTAATTGCGTTGCGCTCACTGCCCGCTTT
CCAGTCGGGAAACCTGTCGTGCCAGCGGATCGACAGTACTAAGCTTGGTCTAATACCCAATCTCTCGTCT
TATCCAGATGTTTTATACGCCTCTGGCCCGTGTCTCAAAATCTCTGATGTTACATTGCACAAGATAAAAT
AATATCATCATGAACAATAAAACTGTCTGCTTACATAAACAGTAATACAAGGGGTGTTATGAGCCATATT
CAACGGGAAACGTCGAGGCCGCGATTAAATTCCAACATGGATGCTGATTTATATGGGTATAAATGGGCTC
GCGATAATGTCGGGCAATCAGGTGCGACAATCTATCGCTTGTATGGGAAGCCCGATGCGCCAGAGTTGTT
TCTGAAACATGGCAAAGGTAGCGTTGCCAATGATGTTACAGATGAGATGGTCAGACTAAACTGGCTGACG
GAATTTATGCCTCTTCCGACCATCAAGCATTTTATCCGTACTCCTGATGATGCATGGTTACTCACCACTG
CGATCCCCGGAAAAACAGCATTCCAGGTATTAGAAGAATATCCTGATTCAGGTGAAAATATTGTTGATGC
GCTGGCAGTGTTCCTGCGCCGGTTGCATTCGATTCCTGTTTGTAATTGTCCTTTTAACAGCGATCGCGTA
TTTCGTCTCGCTCAGGCGCAATCACGAATGAATAACGGTTTGGTTGATGCGAGTGATTTTGATGACGAGC
GTAATGGCTGGCCTGTTGAACAAGTCTGGAAAGAAATGCATAAACTTTTGCCATTCTCACCGGATTCAGT
CGTCACTCATGGTGATTTCTCACTTGATAACCTTATTTTTGACGAGGGGAAATTAATAGGTTGTATTGAT
GTTGGACGAGTCGGAATCGCAGACCGATACCAGGATCTTGCCATCCTATGGAACTGCCTCGGTGAGTTTT
CTCCTTCATTACAGAAACGGCTTTTTCAAAAATATGGTATTGATAATCCTGATATGAATAAATTGCAGTT
TCATTTGATGCTCGATGAGTTTTTCTAATCAGAATTGGTTAATTGGTTGTAACACTGGCAGAGCATTACG
CTGACTTGACGGGACGGCGCAAGCTCATGACCAAAATCCCTTAACGTGAGTTACGCGTCGTTCCACTGAG
CGTCAGAGGTATCACTAGTATTACAGAGGTAAGTTATAACAGTCGCCTAACCC
