>Addgene plasmid #103219 | LSB-hsa-miR-132-3p | depositor partial sequence | sequence record 195488 | hsa-miR-132-3p target
CGACCATGGCTGTAGACTGTTA
