>Addgene plasmid #103219 | LSB-hsa-miR-132-3p | addgene partial sequence | sequence record 231727 | mKate2-F 5'-ACCCGCTAAGAACCTCAAGA-3'
AAAGAGACATACGTCGAGCAGCACGAGGTGGCTGTGGCCAGATACTGCGACCTCCCTAGCAAACTGGGGC
ACAAACTTAATTGAGAATTCTACCACCCAGCTTTCTTGTACAAAGTGGTACGTCTCAAGACCAGAGGTCT
CTGCTTATAGCGATCGACCATGGCTGTAGACTGTTACGACCATGGCTGTAGACTGTTACGACCATGGCTG
TAGACTGTTACGACCATGGCTGTAGACTGTTACAACCAGAAGAGACCTGTGCTTCACTCCTCAGGTGCAG
GCTGCCTATCAGAAGGTGGTGGCTGGTGTGGCCAATGCCCTGGCTCACAAATACCACTGAGATCTTTTTC
CCTCTGCCAAAAATTATGGGGACATCATGAAGCCCCTTGAGCATCTGACTTCTGGCTAATAAAGGAAATT
TATTTTCATTGCAATAGTGTGTTGGAATTTTTTGTGTCTCTCACTCGGAAGGACATATGGGAGGGCAAAT
CATTTAAAACATCAGAATGAGTATTTGGTTTAGAGTTTGGCAACATATGCCCATATGCTGGCTGCCATGA
ACAAAGGTTGGCTATAAAGAGGTCATCAGTATATGAAACAGCCCCCTGCTGTCCATTCCTTATTCCATAG
AAAAGCCTTGAC
